>Addgene plasmid #65992 | J23106_AB | depositor full sequence | sequence record 114063 | J23106_AB sequence 2143 bps
GGAGTTTACGGCTAGCTCAGTCCTAGGTATAGTGCTAGCTACTAGAGACCTACTAGTAGCGGCCGCTGCA
GGCTTCCTCGCTCACTGACTCGCTGCGCTCGGTCGTTCGGCTGCGGCGAGCGGTATCAGCTCACTCAAAG
GCGGTAATACGGTTATCCACAGAATCAGGGGATAACGCAGGAAAGAACATGTGAGCAAAAGGCCAGCAAA
AGGCCAGGAACCGTAAAAAGGCCGCGTTGCTGGCGTTTTTCCACAGGCTCCGCCCCCCTGACGAGCATCA
CAAAAATCGACGCTCAAGTCAGAGGTGGCGAAACCCGACAGGACTATAAAGATACCAGGCGTTTCCCCCT
GGAAGCTCCCTCGTGCGCTCTCCTGTTCCGACCCTGCCGCTTACCGGATACCTGTCCGCCTTTCTCCCTT
CGGGAAGCGTGGCGCTTTCTCATAGCTCACGCTGTAGGTATCTCAGTTCGGTGTAGGTCGTTCGCTCCAA
GCTGGGCTGTGTGCACGAACCCCCCGTTCAGCCCGACCGCTGCGCCTTATCCGGTAACTATCGTCTTGAG
TCCAACCCGGTAAGACACGACTTATCGCCACTGGCAGCAGCCACTGGTAACAGGATTAGCAGAGCGAGGT
ATGTAGGCGGTGCTACAGAGTTCTTGAAGTGGTGGCCTAACTACGGCTACACTAGAAGAACAGTATTTGG
TATCTGCGCTCTGCTGAAGCCAGTTACCTTCGGAAAAAGAGTTGGTAGCTCTTGATCCGGCAAACAAACC
ACCGCTGGTAGCGGTGGTTTTTTTGTTTGCAAGCAGCAGATTACGCGCAGAAAAAAAGGATCTCAAGAAG
ATCCTTTGATCTTTTCTACGGGGTCTGACGCTCAGTGGAACGAAAACTCACGTTAAGGGATTTTGGTCAT
GAGATTATCAAAAAGGATCTTCACCTAGATCCTTTTAAATTAAAAATGAAGTTTTAAATCAATCTAAAGT
ATATATGAGTAAACTTGGTCTGACAGTTACCAATGCTTAATCAGTGAGGCACCTATCTCAGCGATCTGTC
TATTTCGTTCATCCATAGTTGCCTGACTCCCCGTCGTGTAGATAACTACGATACGGGAGGGCTTACCATC
TGGCCCCAGTGCTGCAATGATACCGCGCGACCCACGCTCACCGGCTCCAGATTTATCAGCAATAAACCAG
CCAGCCGGAAGGGCCGAGCGCAGAAGTGGTCCTGCAACTTTATCCGCCTCCATCCAGTCTATTAATTGTT
GCCGGGAAGCTAGAGTAAGTAGTTCGCCAGTTAATAGTTTGCGCAACGTTGTTGCCATTGCTACAGGCAT
CGTGGTGTCACGCTCGTCGTTTGGTATGGCTTCATTCAGCTCCGGTTCCCAACGATCAAGGCGAGTTACA
TGATCCCCCATGTTGTGCAAAAAAGCGGTTAGCTCCTTCGGTCCTCCGATCGTTGTCAGAAGTAAGTTGG
CCGCAGTGTTATCACTCATGGTTATGGCAGCACTGCATAATTCTCTTACTGTCATGCCATCCGTAAGATG
CTTTTCTGTGACTGGTGAGTACTCAACCAAGTCATTCTGAGAATAGTGTATGCGGCGACCGAGTTGCTCT
TGCCCGGCGTCAATACGGGATAATACCGCGCCACATAGCAGAACTTTAAAAGTGCTCATCATTGGAAAAC
GTTCTTCGGGGCGAAAACTCTCAAGGATCTTACCGCTGTTGAGATCCAGTTCGATGTAACCCACTCGTGC
ACCCAACTGATCTTCAGCATCTTTTACTTTCACCAGCGTTTCTGGGTGAGCAAAAACAGGAAGGCAAAAT
GCCGCAAAAAAGGGAATAAGGGCGACACGGAAATGTTGAATACTCATACTCTTCCTTTTTCAATATTATT
GAAGCATTTATCAGGGTTATTGTCTCATGAGCGGATACATATTTGAATGTATTTAGAAAAATAAACAAAT
AGGGGTTCCGCGCACATTTCCCCGAAAAGTGCCACCTGACGTCTAAGAAACCATTATTATCATGACATTA
ACCTATAAAAATAGGCGTATCACGAGGCAGAATTTCAGATAAAAAAAATCCTTAGCTTTCGCTAAGGATG
ATTTCTGGAATTCGCGGCCGCTTCTAGAGACTAGTGGGTCTCA
Features (pLannotate 1.2.2; 7 found; start..end, strand, type, name):
     11..39      +  promoter       J23119 promoter (fragment): bacterial promoter (Registry of Standard Biological Parts BBa J23119)
     51..71      +  misc_feature   BioBrick suffix: universal suffix for all parts
    248..836     -  rep_origin     ori: high-copy-number ColE1/pMB1/pBR322/pUC origin of replication
   1007..1867    -  CDS            AmpR: β-lactamase; bla; confers resistance to ampicillin, carbenicillin, and related antibiotics
   1868..1972    -  promoter       AmpR promoter: bla
   2062..2105    -  terminator     bacterial terminator: putative bacterial transcription terminator
   2108..2129    +  misc_feature   BioBrick prefix: BioBrick prefix for parts that do not start with "ATG"
