[The description below was written by a language model from this plasmid's Addgene catalogue record and pLannotate feature annotations shown in this document.]
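Description:
J23106_AB is a small (about 2.1 kb) synthetic biology part plasmid from the CIDAR MoClo library for E. coli, built in the DVA destination vector backbone. It is a "basic part" (level 0) plasmid, meaning it stores a single genetic element in a standardised format for hierarchical Golden Gate-style (Modular Cloning) assembly. The backbone is minimal. It has a high-copy ColE1/pUC-type origin of replication and a β-lactamase gene driven by its own bla promoter, which gives ampicillin selection in standard cloning strains. A putative bacterial transcription terminator and BioBrick prefix and suffix sequences flank the part position. The catalogue lists the copy number as unknown, although the annotated origin is of the high-copy class.

The payload is J23106, a synthetic constitutive promoter from the Anderson series, described in the record as medium strength. The automated annotation labels the short promoter feature as a fragment of J23119. That is expected, because Anderson promoters are close sequence variants of the J23119 consensus, and the catalogue identity of J23106 should be taken as correct. The "AB" in the name and the [A:J23106:B] notation indicate that the promoter is flanked by the A and B fusion sites of the MoClo standard. These sites define its position at the start of a transcription unit, so that it ligates in order with downstream parts (typically a ribosome binding site, coding sequence and terminator) carrying compatible overhangs. The Type IIS restriction sites used for release are not annotated in the feature table. The plasmid is typically used as a source of this promoter for combinatorial assembly of E. coli expression devices with tuned constitutive expression.
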