Addgene plasmid #65992: J23106_AB
Purpose: MoClo Basic Part: Constitutive promoter - Anderson series - medium strength [A:J23106:B]
Depositing lab: Douglas Densmore. Depositing organization: Boston University Main Campus. Publication: CIDAR MoClo: Improved MoClo Assembly Standard and New E. coli Part Library Enable Rapid Combinatorial Design for Synthetic and Traditional Biology. Iverson SV, Haddock TL, Beal J, Densmore DM. ACS Synth Biol. 2016 Jan 15;5(1):99-103. doi: 10.1021/acssynbio.5b00124. Epub 2015 Nov 4. PubMed 26479688.
Backbone
  Vector backbone: DVA
  Vector type: Synthetic Biology
Growth in bacteria
  Bacterial resistance: Ampicillin, 100 μg/mL
  Growth temperature: 37°C
  Growth strain: DH5alpha
  Copy number: Unknown
Gene/Insert
  Gene/Insert name: Constitutive promoter (alt name: Basic Part - Promoter)
  Species: Synthetic
  Cloning method: Unknown
Terms and licenses: Academic/Nonprofit Terms; Industry Terms: Not Available to Industry
How to cite: J23106_AB was a gift from Douglas Densmore (Addgene plasmid # 65992 ; http://n2t.net/addgene:65992 ; RRID:Addgene_65992)
