>Addgene plasmid #65992 | J23106_AB | addgene partial sequence | sequence record 114062 | MoCloR 5'-gccacctgacgtctaagaaacc-3'
AATAGGCGTATCACGAGGCAGAATTTCAGATAAAAAAAATCCTTAGCTTTCGCTAAGGATGATTTCTGGA
ATTCGCGGCCGCTTCTAGAGACTAGTGGGTCTCAGGAGTTTACGGCTAGCTCAGTCCTAGGTATAGTGCT
AGCTACTAGAGACCTACTAGTAGCGGCCGCTGCAGGCTTCCTCGCTCACTGACTCGCTGCGCTCGGTCGT
TCGGCTGCGGCGAGCGGTATCAGCTCACTCAAAGGCGGTAATACGGTTATCCACAGAATCAGGGGATAAC
GCAGGAAAGAACATGTGAGCAAAAGGCCAGCAAAAGGCCAGGAACCGTAAAAAGGCCGCGTTGCTGGCGT
TTTTCCACAGGCTCCGCCCCCCTGACGAGCATCACAAAAATCGACGCTCAAGTCAGAGGTGGCGAAACCC
GACAGGACTATAAAGATACCAGGCGTTTCCCCCTGGAAGCTCCCTCGTGCGCTCTCCTGTTCCGACCCTG
CCGCTTACCGGATACCTGTCCGCCTTTCTCCCTTCGGGAAGCGTGGCGCTTTCTCATAGCTCACGCTGTA
GGTATCTCAGTTCGGTGTAGGTCGTTCGCTCCAAGCTGGGCTGTGTGCACGAACCCCCCGTTCAGCCCGA
CCGCTGCGCCTTATCCGGTAACTATCGTCTTGAGTCCAACCCGGTAAGACACGACTTATCGCCACTGGCA
GCAGCCACTGGTAACAGGATTAGCAGAGCGAGGTATGTAGGCGGTGCTACAGAGTTCTTGAAGTGGTGGC
CTAACTACGGCTACACTAGAAGAACAGT
